Addgene plasmid #216812: pDM042
Purpose: Aspergillus nidulans codon-adjusted mScarlet3 fluorescent protein, includes linker for C-terminal tagging.
Depositing lab: Ken Sawin. Depositing organization: University of Edinburgh. Publication: Improved gene editing and fluorescent-protein tagging in Aspergillus nidulans using a Golden Gate-based CRISPR-Cas9 plasmid system. Modaffari D, Finlayson A, Miao Y, Wallace EWJ, Sawin KE. Wellcome Open Res. 2024 Oct 17;9:602. doi: 10.12688/wellcomeopenres.23086.1. eCollection 2024. PubMed 39640368.
Backbone
  Vector backbone: pUC19
  Vector type: Bacterial Expression
Growth in bacteria
  Bacterial resistance: Ampicillin, 100 μg/mL
  Growth temperature: 37°C
  Growth strain: DH5alpha
  Copy number: High Copy
Gene/Insert
  Gene/Insert name: mScarlet3
  Species: Synthetic
  Mutation: Aspergillus nidulans codon-adjusted
  Tag / fusion protein: VinnyLinker (N terminal on insert)
  Cloning method: Gibson Cloning
Resource information
  A portion of this plasmid was derived from a plasmid made by: Synthethic gene fragment from IDT
Terms and licenses: Academic/Nonprofit Terms; Industry Terms: Not Available to Industry
How to cite: pDM042 was a gift from Ken Sawin (Addgene plasmid # 216812 ; http://n2t.net/addgene:216812 ; RRID:Addgene_216812)
