[The description below was written by a language model from this plasmid's Addgene catalogue record and pLannotate feature annotations shown in this document.]
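Description:
pDM042 is a small (about 3 kb) pUC19-derived plasmid that serves as a storage and template vector for a red fluorescent protein tagging module intended for Aspergillus nidulans. It is maintained in E. coli at high copy through the ColE1/pUC-type origin of replication and selected with ampicillin via the β-lactamase gene and its native bla promoter. The feature table also picks up short remnants of backbone sequence (fragments of lacZα, the bom region and rop), which are leftovers of the cloning vector rather than functional elements.

The payload is a synthetic mScarlet3 coding sequence whose codon usage has been adjusted for A. nidulans, assembled into the backbone by Gibson cloning from a commercially synthesised gene fragment. The automated annotation labels this open reading frame as mScarlet, reflecting similarity to the parent protein; the catalogue entry identifies it as the mScarlet3 variant. A peptide linker (named VinnyLinker in the record) sits at the N-terminal side of the fluorescent protein, so that when the cassette is joined to the 3' end of a gene of interest the linker separates the target protein from the fluorophore, giving a C-terminal fusion.

No fungal promoter, terminator or fungal selectable marker is annotated or described. Despite the "bacterial expression" vector classification, the plasmid therefore appears to function as a source of the linker-mScarlet3 sequence rather than as a stand-alone expression construct. The associated work describes a Golden Gate-based CRISPR-Cas9 system for gene editing and fluorescent-protein tagging in A. nidulans, which suggests the cassette supplies tag sequence for tagging endogenous genes, although the record does not detail how it is used.
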