Features (pLannotate 1.2.2; 7 found; start..end, strand, type, name):
    137..236     +  misc_feature   bom (fragment): basis of mobility region from pBR322
    242..260     -  CDS            lacZα (fragment): LacZα fragment of β-galactosidase; lacZ fragment
    303..965     +  CDS            mScarlet: mScarlet is a basic (constitutively fluorescent) red fluorescent protein published in 2016, derived from synthetic construct. It has moderate acid sensitivity.
   1189..1777    -  rep_origin     ori: high-copy-number ColE1/pMB1/pBR322/pUC origin of replication
   1948..2808    -  CDS            AmpR: β-lactamase; bla; confers resistance to ampicillin, carbenicillin, and related antibiotics
   2809..2913    -  promoter       AmpR promoter: bla
   3008..35      +  CDS            rop (fragment) (across the origin): Rop protein, which maintains plasmids at low copy number; rop
>Addgene plasmid #216812 | pDM042 | addgene full sequence | sequence record 429538 | Addgene NGS Result
TCGCGCGTTTCGGTGATGACGGTGAAAACCTCTGACACATGCAGCTCCCGGAGACGGTCACAGCTTGTCT
GTAAGCGGATGCCGGGAGCAGACAAGCCCGTCAGGGCGCGTCAGCGGGTGTTGGCGGGTGTCGGGGCTGG
CTTAACTATGCGGCATCAGAGCAGATTGTACTGAGAGTGCACCATATGCGGTGTGAAATACCGCACAGAT
GCGTAAGGAGAAAATACCGCATCAGGCGCCATTCGCCATTCAGGCTGCGCCAGGCTGCTGCTCTCGAGCT
CGTCGACCCTATGGACTCCACCGAGGCCGTCATCAAGGAGTTTATGCGTTTTAAGGTTCACATGGAAGGT
TCTATGAACGGTCACGAGTTCGAGATCGAGGGTGAGGGTGAGGGTCGCCCCTACGAGGGTACCCAGACCG
CCAAGTTACGTGTTACTAAAGGTGGTCCTTTACCTTTCTCCTGGGACATCCTCTCTCCTCAGTTCATGTA
CGGTTCCCGCGCCTTCACCAAGCACCCCGCTGATATTCCCGATTATTGGAAGCAGTCCTTTCCCGAGGGT
TTCAAGTGGGAGCGCGTCATGAACTTCGAAGATGGTGGTGCCGTCTCTGTTGCCCAAGATACTTCCCTTG
AGGACGGTACCCTCATCTACAAGGTCAAGCTCCGCGGTACCAATTTTCCTCCTGATGGTCCCGTCATGCA
GAAGAAGACCATGGGTTGGGAGGCCTCCACCGAACGTCTCTACCCTGAGGATGTCGTTCTTAAAGGTGAC
ATCAAGATGGCCCTTCGCCTTAAGGACGGTGGTCGCTACCTCGCTGACTTCAAGACCACCTACCGTGCTA
AAAAGCCCGTTCAGATGCCTGGTGCCTTCAACATCGACCGCAAGCTCGACATCACCTCCCACAACGAGGA
CTACACCGTCGTCGAACAATATGAGCGTTCCGTTGCTCGTCATTCTACCGGTGGTTCTGGTGGTTCCTAA
GGAGAGGCGGTTTGCGTATTGGGCGCTCTTCCGCTTCCTCGCTCACTGACTCGCTGCGCTCGGTCGTTCG
GCTGCGGCGAGCGGTATCAGCTCACTCAAAGGCGGTAATACGGTTATCCACAGAATCAGGGGATAACGCA
GGAAAGAACATGTGAGCAAAAGGCCAGCAAAAGGCCAGGAACCGTAAAAAGGCCGCGTTGCTGGCGTTTT
TCCATAGGCTCCGCCCCCCTGACGAGCATCACAAAAATCGACGCTCAAGTCAGAGGTGGCGAAACCCGAC
AGGACTATAAAGATACCAGGCGTTTCCCCCTGGAAGCTCCCTCGTGCGCTCTCCTGTTCCGACCCTGCCG
CTTACCGGATACCTGTCCGCCTTTCTCCCTTCGGGAAGCGTGGCGCTTTCTCATAGCTCACGCTGTAGGT
ATCTCAGTTCGGTGTAGGTCGTTCGCTCCAAGCTGGGCTGTGTGCACGAACCCCCCGTTCAGCCCGACCG
CTGCGCCTTATCCGGTAACTATCGTCTTGAGTCCAACCCGGTAAGACACGACTTATCGCCACTGGCAGCA
GCCACTGGTAACAGGATTAGCAGAGCGAGGTATGTAGGCGGTGCTACAGAGTTCTTGAAGTGGTGGCCTA
ACTACGGCTACACTAGAAGAACAGTATTTGGTATCTGCGCTCTGCTGAAGCCAGTTACCTTCGGAAAAAG
AGTTGGTAGCTCTTGATCCGGCAAACAAACCACCGCTGGTAGCGGTGGTTTTTTTGTTTGCAAGCAGCAG
ATTACGCGCAGAAAAAAAGGATCTCAAGAAGATCCTTTGATCTTTTCTACGGGGTCTGACGCTCAGTGGA
ACGAAAACTCACGTTAAGGGATTTTGGTCATGAGATTATCAAAAAGGATCTTCACCTAGATCCTTTTAAA
TTAAAAATGAAGTTTTAAATCAATCTAAAGTATATATGAGTAAACTTGGTCTGACAGTTACCAATGCTTA
ATCAGTGAGGCACCTATCTCAGCGATCTGTCTATTTCGTTCATCCATAGTTGCCTGACTCCCCGTCGTGT
AGATAACTACGATACGGGAGGGCTTACCATCTGGCCCCAGTGCTGCAATGATACCGCGAGACCCACGCTC
ACCGGCTCCAGATTTATCAGCAATAAACCAGCCAGCCGGAAGGGCCGAGCGCAGAAGTGGTCCTGCAACT
TTATCCGCCTCCATCCAGTCTATTAATTGTTGCCGGGAAGCTAGAGTAAGTAGTTCGCCAGTTAATAGTT
TGCGCAACGTTGTTGCCATTGCTACAGGCATCGTGGTGTCACGCTCGTCGTTTGGTATGGCTTCATTCAG
CTCCGGTTCCCAACGATCAAGGCGAGTTACATGATCCCCCATGTTGTGCAAAAAAGCGGTTAGCTCCTTC
GGTCCTCCGATCGTTGTCAGAAGTAAGTTGGCCGCAGTGTTATCACTCATGGTTATGGCAGCACTGCATA
ATTCTCTTACTGTCATGCCATCCGTAAGATGCTTTTCTGTGACTGGTGAGTACTCAACCAAGTCATTCTG
AGAATAGTGTATGCGGCGACCGAGTTGCTCTTGCCCGGCGTCAATACGGGATAATACCGCGCCACATAGC
AGAACTTTAAAAGTGCTCATCATTGGAAAACGTTCTTCGGGGCGAAAACTCTCAAGGATCTTACCGCTGT
TGAGATCCAGTTCGATGTAACCCACTCGTGCACCCAACTGATCTTCAGCATCTTTTACTTTCACCAGCGT
TTCTGGGTGAGCAAAAACAGGAAGGCAAAATGCCGCAAAAAAGGGAATAAGGGCGACACGGAAATGTTGA
ATACTCATACTCTTCCTTTTTCAATATTATTGAAGCATTTATCAGGGTTATTGTCTCATGAGCGGATACA
TATTTGAATGTATTTAGAAAAATAAACAAATAGGGGTTCCGCGCACATTTCCCCGAAAAGTGCCACCTGA
CGTCTAAGAAACCATTATTATCATGACATTAACCTATAAAAATAGGCGTATCACGAGGCCCTTTCGTC
